>Addgene plasmid #149709 | pNG1299 | addgene full sequence | sequence record 306846 | Addgene NGS Result
TAATGTGAGTTAGCTCACTCATTAGGCACCCCAGGCTTTACACTTTATGCTTCCGGCTCGTATGTTGTGT
GGAATTGTGAGCGGATAACAATTTCACACAGGAAACAGCTATGACCATGATTACGCCAAGCTCGCTTGCA
CGCCTCTGCACTCGTCGGTCCCGGCATCCGATATCACCGGTATTTCAGATAAAAAAAATCCTTAGCTTTC
GCTAAGGATGATTTCCATGGGATCCATTCGTTACCTGGCTCTCGCCAGTCGGGATCCGTTTTTAGGATCC
ATTCGTTACCTGGCTCTCGCCAGTCGGGATCCGTTTTTAGGATCCATTCGTTACCTGGCTCTCGCCAGTC
GGGATCCGTTTTTAGGATCCATTCGTTACCTGGCTCTCGCCAGTCGGGATCCGTTTTTAGGATCCATTCG
TTACCTGGCTCTCGCCAGTCGGGATCCGTTTTTAGGATCCATTCGTTACCTGGCTCTCGCCAGTCGGGAT
CCGTTTTTAGGATCCATTCGTTACCTGGCTCTCGCCAGTCGGGATCCGTTTTTAGGATCCATTCGTTACC
TGGCTCTCGCCAGTCGGGATCCGTTTTTAGGATCCATTCGTTACCTGGCTCTCGCCAGTCGGGATCCGTT
TTTAGGATCCATTCGTTACCTGGCTCTCGCCAGTCGGGATCCGTTTTTAGGATCCATTCGTTACCTGGCT
CTCGCCAGTCGGGATCCGTTTTTAGGATCCATTCGTTACCTGGCTCTCGCCAGTCGGGATCCACTAGTCA
TTATACGAGCCGGAAGCATAAAGTGTAAATGTACATGAGTCCATTTTGTCATGCCTACTGCAATTTGTCA
ACTCGAGTTCTCCTCCTCCCGGGAAGGAGGGTACCCCGGGGCGGGGGGAATGTCAACTGCAGGATATCTC
GACGCATTCGCGAAGTACCGATCTCCAATTCACTGGCCGTCGTTTTACAACGTCGTGACTGGGAAAACCC
TGGCGTTACCCAACTTAATCGCCTTGCAGCACATCCCCCTTTCGCCAGCTGGCGTAATAGCGAAGAGGCC
CGCACCGATCGCCCTTCCCAACAGTTGCGCAGCCTGAATGGCGAATGGCGCCTGATGCGGTATTTTCTCC
TTACGCATCTGTGCGGTATTTCACACCGCATATGGTGCACTCTCAGTACAATCTGCTCTGATGCCGCATA
GTTAAGCCAGCCCCGACACCCGCCAACACCCGCTGACGCGCCCTGACGGGCTTGTCTGCTCCCGGCATCC
GCTTACAGACAAGCTGTGACCGTCTCCGGGAGCTGCATGTGTCAGAGGTTTTCACCGTCATCACCGAAAC
GCGCGAGACGAAAGGGCCTCGTGATACGCCTATTTTTATAGGTTAATGTCATGATAATAATGGTTTCTTA
GACGTCAGGTGGCACTTTTCGGGGAAATGTGCGCGGAACCCCTATTTGTTTATTTTTCTAAATACATTCA
AATATGTATCCGCTCATGAGACAATAACCCTGATAAATGCTTCAATAATATTGAAAAAGGAAGAGTATGA
GTATTCAACATTTCCGTGTCGCCCTTATTCCCTTTTTTGCGGCATTTTGCCTTCCTGTTTTTGCTCACCC
AGAAACGCTGGTGAAAGTAAAAGATGCTGAAGATCAGTTGGGTGCACGAGTGGGTTACATCGAACTGGAT
CTCAACAGCGGTAAGATCCTTGAGAGTTTTCGCCCCGAAGAACGTTTTCCAATGATGAGCACTTTTAAAG
TTCTGCTATGTGGCGCGGTATTATCCCGTATTGACGCCGGGCAAGAGCAACTCGGTCGCCGCATACACTA
TTCTCAGAATGACTTGGTTGAGTACTCACCAGTCACAGAAAAGCATCTTACGGATGGCATGACAGTAAGA
GAATTATGCAGTGCTGCCATAACCATGAGTGATAACACTGCGGCCAACTTACTTCTGACAACGATCGGAG
GACCGAAGGAGCTAACCGCTTTTTTGCACAACATGGGGGATCATGTAACTCGCCTTGATCGTTGGGAACC
GGAGCTGAATGAAGCCATACCAAACGACGAGCGTGACACCACGATGCCTGTAGCAATGGCAACAACGTTG
CGCAAACTATTAACTGGCGAACTACTTACTCTAGCTTCCCGGCAACAATTAATAGACTGGATGGAGGCGG
ATAAAGTTGCAGGACCACTTCTGCGCTCGGCCCTTCCGGCTGGCTGGTTTATTGCTGATAAATCTGGAGC
CGGTGAGCGTGGGTCTCGCGGTATCATTGCAGCACTGGGGCCAGATGGTAAGCCCTCCCGTATCGTAGTT
ATCTACACGACGGGGAGTCAGGCAACTATGGATGAACGAAATAGACAGATCGCTGAGATAGGTGCCTCAC
TGATTAAGCATTGGTAACTGTCAGACCAAGTTTACTCATATATACTTTAGATTGATTTAAAACTTCATTT
TTAATTTAAAAGGATCTAGGTGAAGATCCTTTTTGATAATCTCATGACCAAAATCCCTTAACGTGAGTTT
TCGTTCCACTGAGCGTCAGACCCCGTAGAAAAGATCAAAGGATCTTCTTGAGATCCTTTTTTTCTGCGCG
TAATCTGCTGCTTGCAAACAAAAAAACCACCGCTACCAGCGGTGGTTTGTTTGCCGGATCAAGAGCTACC
AACTCTTTTTCCGAAGGTAACTGGCTTCAGCAGAGCGCAGATACCAAATACTGTTCTTCTAGTGTAGCCG
TAGTTAGGCCACCACTTCAAGAACTCTGTAGCACCGCCTACATACCTCGCTCTGCTAATCCTGTTACCAG
TGGCTGCTGCCAGTGGCGATAAGTCGTGTCTTACCGGGTTGGACTCAAGACGATAGTTACCGGATAAGGC
GCAGCGGTCGGGCTGAACGGGGGGTTCGTGCACACAGCCCAGCTTGGAGCGAACGACCTACACCGAACTG
AGATACCTACAGCGTGAGCTATGAGAAAGCGCCACGCTTCCCGAAGGGAGAAAGGCGGACAGGTATCCGG
TAAGCGGCAGGGTCGGAACAGGAGAGCGCACGAGGGAGCTTCCAGGGGGAAACGCCTGGTATCTTTATAG
TCCTGTCGGGTTTCGCCACCTCTGACTTGAGCGTCGATTTTTGTGATGCTCGTCAGGGGGGCGGAGCCTA
TGGAAAAACGCCAGCAACGCGGCCTTTTTACGGTTCCTGGCCTTTTGCTGGCCTTTTGCTCACATGTTCT
TTCCTGCGTTATCCCCTGATTCTGTGGATAACCGTATTACCGCCTTTGAGTGAGCTGATACCGCTCGCCG
CAGCCGAACGACCGAGCGCAGCGAGTCAGTGAGCGAGGAAGCGGAAGAGCGCCCAATACGCAAACCGCCT
CTCCCCGCGCGTTGGCCGATTCATTAATGCAGCTGGCACGACAGGTTTCCCGACTGGAAAGCGGGCAGTG
AGCGCAACGCAAT
Features (pLannotate 1.2.2; 12 found; start..end, strand, type, name):
      1..22      +  protein_bind   CAP binding site: CAP binding activates transcription in the presence of cAMP. E. coli catabolite activator protein
     37..67      +  promoter       lac promoter: promoter for the E. coli lac operon
     75..91      +  protein_bind   lac operator: The lac repressor binds to the lac operator to inhibit transcription in E. coli. This inhibition can be relieved by adding lactose or isopropyl-β-D-thiogalactopyranoside (IPTG). lac repressor encoded by lacI
    182..225     -  terminator     bacterial terminator: putative bacterial transcription terminator
    769..799     -  promoter       lac UV5 promoter: E. coli lac promoter with an "up" mutation
    938..1095    +  CDS            lacZα (fragment): LacZα fragment of β-galactosidase; lacZ fragment
   1101..1200    -  misc_feature   bom (fragment): basis of mobility region from pBR322
   1302..1337    -  CDS            rop (fragment): Rop protein, which maintains plasmids at low copy number; rop
   1432..1536    +  promoter       AmpR promoter: bla
   1537..2397    +  CDS            AmpR: β-lactamase; bla; confers resistance to ampicillin, carbenicillin, and related antibiotics
   2568..3156    +  rep_origin     ori: high-copy-number ColE1/pMB1/pBR322/pUC origin of replication
   3339..3431    +  CDS            lacI (fragment): lac repressor; lacI; The lac repressor binds to the lac operator to inhibit transcription in E. coli. This inhibition can be relieved by adding lactose or isopropyl-β-D-thiogalactopyranoside (IPTG).
