[The description below was written by a language model from this plasmid's Addgene catalogue record and pLannotate feature annotations shown in this document.]
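Description:
pNG1299 is a small, high-copy bacterial plasmid (3,443 bp) built on the pUC57-Simple cloning backbone and intended as a DNA template for in vitro transcription assays rather than for protein expression. It is maintained in E. coli through the pUC-type ColE1/pMB1 origin of replication and selected with ampicillin via the β-lactamase (AmpR) gene and its native promoter. The remaining annotated backbone elements are typical pUC remnants: the CAP binding site, lac promoter and lac operator, a lacZα fragment interrupted by the cloning site, and short, non-functional fragments of bom, rop and lacI.

The payload is a 727 bp synthetic cassette inserted at the EcoRV site, with the site preserved on both sides, and described as a triple promoter, a 12-copy malachite green aptamer (MGA) array and a terminator. The feature table places a lac UV5 promoter and a putative bacterial terminator on the reverse strand within the insert region. This suggests the cassette is transcribed in the opposite orientation to the backbone lac promoter, running from the promoter block through the aptamer repeats to the terminator. Only one of the three promoters is annotated, the identity of the other two is not given in the record, and the aptamer repeats themselves are not annotated.

The malachite green aptamer is an RNA that binds the dye malachite green and strongly enhances its fluorescence. Transcripts carrying twelve tandem copies therefore give an amplified fluorescent readout of RNA synthesis, and the terminator would allow repeated rounds of transcription. The associated study concerns RNA polymerase recycling by the helicase-like protein HelD, which fits use of the plasmid as a template for measuring transcription activity.
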