Addgene plasmid #149709: pNG1299
Purpose: Template for Malachite Green Aptamer (MGA) transcription assay
Depositing lab: Peter Lewis. Depositing organization: University of Newcastle, Australia. Publication: Molecular basis for RNA polymerase-dependent transcription complex recycling by the helicase-like motor protein HelD. Newing TP, Oakley AJ, Miller M, Dawson CJ, Brown SHJ, Bouwer JC, Tolun G, Lewis PJ. Nat Commun. 2020 Dec 18;11(1):6420. doi: 10.1038/s41467-020-20157-5. PubMed 33339820.
Backbone
  Vector backbone: pUC57-Simple
  Backbone manufacturer: Genscript
  Backbone size w/o insert (bp): 2710
  Total vector size (bp): 3443
  Vector type: Synthetic Biology
Growth in bacteria
  Bacterial resistance: Ampicillin, 100 μg/mL
  Growth temperature: 37°C
  Growth strain: NEB Stable
  Copy number: High Copy
Gene/Insert
  Gene/Insert name: Triple Promoter - 12X MG Aptamer Array - Terminator construct
  Species: Synthetic
  Insert size (bp): 727
  Cloning method: Restriction Enzyme; 5′ cloning site EcoRV (not destroyed); 3′ cloning site EcoRV (not destroyed)
  Sequencing primers: 5′ GTAAAACGACGGCCAGT; 3′ CAGGAAACAGCTATGAC
Terms and licenses: Academic/Nonprofit Terms; Industry Terms: Not Available to Industry
How to cite: pNG1299 was a gift from Peter Lewis (Addgene plasmid # 149709 ; http://n2t.net/addgene:149709 ; RRID:Addgene_149709)
